Addgene plasmid #91960: pCDB179
Purpose: (Empty Backbone) empty expression vector for 10His-SUMO tag protein purification
Depositing lab: Christopher Bahl. Depositing organization: University of Washington.
Backbone
  Vector backbone: pCDB179
  Backbone size (bp): 5552
  Modifications to backbone: started with pET29 and exchanged the new multiple cloning site
  Vector type: Bacterial Expression
  Promoter: T7
  Tag / fusion protein: 10-His (N terminal on backbone); Smt3 (N terminal on backbone)
Growth in bacteria
  Bacterial resistance: Kanamycin, 50 μg/mL
  Growth temperature: 37°C
  Growth strain: DH5alpha
  Copy number: High Copy
Gene/Insert
  Cloning method: Gibson Cloning
  Sequencing primers: 5′ CCTGTATGACGGTATTCG; 3′ GCTAGTTATTGCTCAGCGG
Terms and licenses: Academic/Nonprofit Terms; Industry Terms: Not Available to Industry
How to cite: pCDB179 was a gift from Christopher Bahl (Addgene plasmid # 91960 ; http://n2t.net/addgene:91960 ; RRID:Addgene_91960)
