[The description below was written by a language model from this plasmid's Addgene catalogue record and pLannotate feature annotations shown in this document.]
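Description:
pCDB179 is an empty bacterial expression vector derived from pET29, in which the original multiple cloning site was replaced with a new one designed for producing proteins as N-terminal 10His-SUMO fusions. The backbone is about 5.5 kb, is selected with kanamycin (an aph(3')-Ia KanR cassette), and replicates from a ColE1/pMB1-type origin. The record lists it as high copy, although the feature table also shows the pBR322-style bom site and the rop gene, which normally moderates copy number in pET-type plasmids. An f1 origin is present as well, along with residual tetracycline-resistance fragments and other annotations that appear to be backbone remnants rather than functional parts.

The expression cassette follows the standard pET layout: a T7 promoter with an adjacent lac operator, the T7 gene 10 ribosome binding site, and a T7 terminator, with a plasmid-borne lacI gene under its own promoter supplying repressor. Transcription therefore depends on a host that provides T7 RNA polymerase and is inducible with IPTG. Downstream of the RBS lies a polyhistidine tag (annotated as 9xHis by the software, described as 10-His in the catalogue) followed by yeast Smt3, the SUMO homologue. A short fragment annotated as a T7 gene 10B-derived solubility tag lies between Smt3 and the terminator, probably in the cloning region, though the record does not explain it.

Genes of interest are inserted by Gibson assembly downstream of Smt3. The histidine tag allows metal-affinity purification, and SUMO fusions are commonly used to aid solubility and to permit tag removal by a SUMO-specific protease.
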