Features (pLannotate 1.2.2; 19 found; start..end, strand, type, name):
    265..283     +  promoter       T7 promoter: promoter for bacteriophage T7 RNA polymerase
    288..304     +  protein_bind   lac operator: The lac repressor binds to the lac operator to inhibit transcription in E. coli. This inhibition can be relieved by adding lactose or isopropyl-β-D-thiogalactopyranoside (IPTG). lac repressor encoded by lacI
    323..345     +  RBS            RBS: efficient ribosome binding site from bacteriophage T7 gene 10 (Olins and Rangwala, 1989)
    359..385     +  CDS            9xHis: 9xHis affinity tag
    395..691     +  CDS            SMT3: SMT3_YEAST - Experimental evidence at protein level: Swiss-Prot protein existence level 1. Not known; suppressor of MIF2 mutations. From Saccharomyces cerevisiae (strain ATCC 204508 / S288c) (Baker's yeast).
    700..749     +  CDS            SET1 (fragment): solubility-enhancement tag derived from T7 phage gene 10B
    757..804     +  terminator     T7 terminator: transcription terminator for bacteriophage T7 RNA polymerase
    841..1269    +  rep_origin     f1 ori (sequence partly withheld): f1 bacteriophage origin of replication; arrow indicates direction of (+) strand synthesis
   1322..1379    +  promoter       AmpR promoter (fragment): bla
   1388..2203    -  CDS            KanR: aminoglycoside phosphotransferase; aph(3')-Ia; confers resistance to kanamycin in bacteria or G418 (Geneticin®) in eukaryotes
   2325..2913    +  rep_origin     ori: high-copy-number ColE1/pMB1/pBR322/pUC origin of replication
   3099..3238    -  misc_feature   bom: basis of mobility region from pBR322
   3340..3531    -  CDS            rop: Rop protein, which maintains plasmids at low copy number; rop
   3548..3928    +  CDS            YPB1_ECOLX: Protein predicted: Swiss-Prot protein existence level 4. From Escherichia coli.
   4000..4291    -  CDS            TcR (fragment): tetracycline efflux protein; tet; confers resistance to tetracycline
   4306..4327    -  protein_bind   CAP binding site: CAP binding activates transcription in the presence of cAMP. E. coli catabolite activator protein
   4340..5422    -  CDS            lacI: lac repressor; lacI; The lac repressor binds to the lac operator to inhibit transcription in E. coli. This inhibition can be relieved by adding lactose or isopropyl-β-D-thiogalactopyranoside (IPTG).
   5423..5500    -  promoter       lacI promoter: lacI
   5508..239     -  CDS            TcR (fragment) (across the origin): tetracycline efflux protein; tet; confers resistance to tetracycline
>Addgene plasmid #91960 | pCDB179 | addgene full sequence | sequence record 221552 | Addgene NGS Result
CCAGTAGTAGGTTGAGGCCGTTGAGCACCGCCGCCGCAAGGAATGGTGCATGCAAGGAGATGGCGCCCAA
CAGTCCCCCGGCCACGGGGCCTGCCACCATACCCACGCCGAAACAAGCGCTCATGAGCCCGAAGTGGCGA
GCCCGATCTTCCCCATCGGTGATGTCGGCGATATAGGCGCCAGCAACCGCACCTGTGGCGCCGGTGATGC
CGGCCACGATGCGTCCGGCGTAGAGGATCGAGATCGATCTCGATCCCGCGAAATTAATACGACTCACTAT
AGGGAAATTGTGAGCGGATAACAATTCCCCTCTAGAAATAATTTTGTTTAACTTTAAGAAGGAGATATAC
ATATGGGTCACCACCACCACCACCACCACCACCACCACGGTAGCCTGCAAGATTCGGAAGTCAACCAAGA
AGCAAAGCCGGAAGTCAAGCCGGAAGTGAAACCGGAAACCCATATTAACCTGAAAGTTAGTGACGGCAGC
TCTGAAATTTTCTTTAAGATCAAAAAGACCACGCCGCTGCGTCGCCTGATGGAAGCGTTTGCCAAACGTC
AGGGCAAGGAAATGGATAGCCTGCGTTTCCTGTATGACGGTATTCGCATCCAGGCAGATCAAGCGCCGGA
AGACCTGGACATGGAAGACAACGACATCATTGAAGCCCACCGTGAACAGATTGGCGGCTCGAGGATCCGG
CTGCTAACAAAGCCCGAAAGGAAGCTGAGTTGGCTGCTGCCACCGCTGAGCAATAACTAGCATAACCCCT
TGGGGCCTCTAAACGGGTCTTGAGGGGTTTTTTGCTGAAAGGAGGAACTATATCCGGATTGGCGAATGGG
[124 nt withheld, positions 841-964]
C
[91 nt withheld, positions 966-1056]
A
[49 nt withheld, positions 1058-1106]
CCTTTGACGTTGGAGTCCACGTTCTTT
[37 nt withheld, positions 1134-1170]
ACCCTATCTCGGTCTATTCTTTTGATTTATAAGGGATTTTGCCGATTTCGGCCTATTGGTTAAAAAATGA
GCTGATTTAACAAAAATTTAACGCGAATTTTAACAAAATATTAACGCTTACAATTTAGGTGGCACTTTTC
GGGGAAATGTGCGCGGAACCCCTATTTGTTTATTTTTCTAAATACATTCAAATATGTATCCGCTCATGAA
TTAATTCTTAGAAAAACTCATCGAGCATCAAATGAAACTGCAATTTATTCATATCAGGATTATCAATACC
ATATTTTTGAAAAAGCCGTTTCTGTAATGAAGGAGAAAACTCACCGAGGCAGTTCCATAGGATGGCAAGA
TCCTGGTATCGGTCTGCGATTCCGACTCGTCCAACATCAATACAACCTATTAATTTCCCCTCGTCAAAAA
TAAGGTTATCAAGTGAGAAATCACCATGAGTGACGACTGAATCCGGTGAGAATGGCAAAAGTTTATGCAT
TTCTTTCCAGACTTGTTCAACAGGCCAGCCATTACGCTCGTCATCAAAATCACTCGCATCAACCAAACCG
TTATTCATTCGTGATTGCGCCTGAGCGAGACGAAATACGCGATCGCTGTTAAAAGGACAATTACAAACAG
GAATCGAATGCAACCGGCGCAGGAACACTGCCAGCGCATCAACAATATTTTCACCTGAATCAGGATATTC
TTCTAATACCTGGAATGCTGTTTTCCCGGGGATCGCAGTGGTGAGTAACCATGCATCATCAGGAGTACGG
ATAAAATGCTTGATGGTCGGAAGAGGCATAAATTCCGTCAGCCAGTTTAGTCTGACCATCTCATCTGTAA
CATCATTGGCAACGCTACCTTTGCCATGTTTCAGAAACAACTCTGGCGCATCGGGCTTCCCATACAATCG
ATAGATTGTCGCACCTGATTGCCCGACATTATCGCGAGCCCATTTATACCCATATAAATCAGCATCCATG
TTGGAATTTAATCGCGGCCTAGAGCAAGACGTTTCCCGTTGAATATGGCTCATAACACCCCTTGTATTAC
TGTTTATGTAAGCAGACAGTTTTATTGTTCATGACCAAAATCCCTTAACGTGAGTTTTCGTTCCACTGAG
CGTCAGACCCCGTAGAAAAGATCAAAGGATCTTCTTGAGATCCTTTTTTTCTGCGCGTAATCTGCTGCTT
GCAAACAAAAAAACCACCGCTACCAGCGGTGGTTTGTTTGCCGGATCAAGAGCTACCAACTCTTTTTCCG
AAGGTAACTGGCTTCAGCAGAGCGCAGATACCAAATACTGTCCTTCTAGTGTAGCCGTAGTTAGGCCACC
ACTTCAAGAACTCTGTAGCACCGCCTACATACCTCGCTCTGCTAATCCTGTTACCAGTGGCTGCTGCCAG
TGGCGATAAGTCGTGTCTTACCGGGTTGGACTCAAGACGATAGTTACCGGATAAGGCGCAGCGGTCGGGC
TGAACGGGGGGTTCGTGCACACAGCCCAGCTTGGAGCGAACGACCTACACCGAACTGAGATACCTACAGC
GTGAGCTATGAGAAAGCGCCACGCTTCCCGAAGGGAGAAAGGCGGACAGGTATCCGGTAAGCGGCAGGGT
CGGAACAGGAGAGCGCACGAGGGAGCTTCCAGGGGGAAACGCCTGGTATCTTTATAGTCCTGTCGGGTTT
CGCCACCTCTGACTTGAGCGTCGATTTTTGTGATGCTCGTCAGGGGGGCGGAGCCTATGGAAAAACGCCA
GCAACGCGGCCTTTTTACGGTTCCTGGCCTTTTGCTGGCCTTTTGCTCACATGTTCTTTCCTGCGTTATC
CCCTGATTCTGTGGATAACCGTATTACCGCCTTTGAGTGAGCTGATACCGCTCGCCGCAGCCGAACGACC
GAGCGCAGCGAGTCAGTGAGCGAGGAAGCGGAAGAGCGCCTGATGCGGTATTTTCTCCTTACGCATCTGT
GCGGTATTTCACACCGCAATGGTGCACTCTCAGTACAATCTGCTCTGATGCCGCATAGTTAAGCCAGTAT
ACACTCCGCTATCGCTACGTGACTGGGTCATGGCTGCGCCCCGACACCCGCCAACACCCGCTGACGCGCC
CTGACGGGCTTGTCTGCTCCCGGCATCCGCTTACAGACAAGCTGTGACCGTCTCCGGGAGCTGCATGTGT
CAGAGGTTTTCACCGTCATCACCGAAACGCGCGAGGCAGCTGCGGTAAAGCTCATCAGCGTGGTCGTGAA
GCGATTCACAGATGTCTGCCTGTTCATCCGCGTCCAGCTCGTTGAGTTTCTCCAGAAGCGTTAATGTCTG
GCTTCTGATAAAGCGGGCCATGTTAAGGGCGGTTTTTTCCTGTTTGGTCACTGATGCCTCCGTGTAAGGG
GGATTTCTGTTCATGGGGGTAATGATACCGATGAAACGAGAGAGGATGCTCACGATACGGGTTACTGATG
ATGAACATGCCCGGTTACTGGAACGTTGTGAGGGTAAACAACTGGCGGTATGGATGCGGCGGGACCAGAG
AAAAATCACTCAGGGTCAATGCCAGCGCTTCGTTAATACAGATGTAGGTGTTCCACAGGGTAGCCAGCAG
CATCCTGCGATGCAGATCCGGAACATAATGGTGCAGGGCGCTGACTTCCGCGTTTCCAGACTTTACGAAA
CACGGAAACCGAAGACCATTCATGTTGTTGCTCAGGTCGCAGACGTTTTGCAGCAGCAGTCGCTTCACGT
TCGCTCGCGTATCGGTGATTCATTCTGCTAACCAGTAAGGCAACCCCGCCAGCCTAGCCGGGTCCTCAAC
GACAGGAGCACGATCATGCGCACCCGTGGGGCCGCCATGCCGGCGATAATGGCCTGCTTCTCGCCGAAAC
GTTTGGTGGCGGGACCAGTGACGAAGGCTTGAGCGAGGGCGTGCAAGATTCCGAATACCGCAAGCGACAG
GCCGATCATCGTCGCGCTCCAGCGAAAGCGGTCCTCGCCGAAAATGACCCAGAGCGCTGCCGGCACCTGT
CCTACGAGTTGCATGATAAAGAAGACAGTCATAAGTGCGGCGACGATAGTCATGCCCCGCGCCCACCGGA
AGGAGCTGACTGGGTTGAAGGCTCTCAAGGGCATCGGTCGAGATCCCGGTGCCTAATGAGTGAGCTAACT
TACATTAATTGCGTTGCGCTCACTGCCCGCTTTCCAGTCGGGAAACCTGTCGTGCCAGCTGCATTAATGA
ATCGGCCAACGCGCGGGGAGAGGCGGTTTGCGTATTGGGCGCCAGGGTGGTTTTTCTTTTCACCAGTGAG
ACGGGCAACAGCTGATTGCCCTTCACCGCCTGGCCCTGAGAGAGTTGCAGCAAGCGGTCCACGCTGGTTT
GCCCCAGCAGGCGAAAATCCTGTTTGATGGTGGTTAACGGCGGGATATAACATGAGCTGTCTTCGGTATC
GTCGTATCCCACTACCGAGATGTCCGCACCAACGCGCAGCCCGGACTCGGTAATGGCGCGCATTGCGCCC
AGCGCCATCTGATCGTTGGCAACCAGCATCGCAGTGGGAACGATGCCCTCATTCAGCATTTGCATGGTTT
GTTGAAAACCGGACATGGCACTCCAGTCGCCTTCCCGTTCCGCTATCGGCTGAATTTGATTGCGAGTGAG
ATATTTATGCCAGCCAGCCAGACGCAGACGCGCCGAGACAGAACTTAATGGGCCCGCTAACAGCGCGATT
TGCTGGTGACCCAATGCGACCAGATGCTCCACGCCCAGTCGCGTACCGTCTTCATGGGAGAAAATAATAC
TGTTGATGGGTGTCTGGTCAGAGACATCAAGAAATAACGCCGGAACATTAGTGCAGGCAGCTTCCACAGC
AATGGCATCCTGGTCATCCAGCGGATAGTTAATGATCAGCCCACTGACGCGTTGCGCGAGAAGATTGTGC
ACCGCCGCTTTACAGGCTTCGACGCCGCTTCGTTCTACCATCGACACCACCACGCTGGCACCCAGTTGAT
CGGCGCGAGATTTAATCGCCGCGACAATTTGCGACGGCGCGTGCAGGGCCAGACTGGAGGTGGCAACGCC
AATCAGCAACGACTGTTTGCCCGCCAGTTGTTGTGCCACGCGGTTGGGAATGTAATTCAGCTCCGCCATC
GCCGCTTCCACTTTTTCCCGCGTTTTCGCAGAAACGTGGCTGGCCTGGTTCACCACGCGGGAAACGGTCT
GATAAGAGACACCGGCATACTCTGCGACATCGTATAACGTTACTGGTTTCACATTCACCACCCTGAATTG
ACTCTCTTCCGGGCGCTATCATGCCATACCGCGAAAGGTTTTGCGCCATTCGATGGTGTCCGGGATCTCG
ACGCTCTCCCTTATGCGACTCCTGCATTAGGAAGCAGC
