>Addgene plasmid #91960 | pCDB179 | depositor partial sequence | sequence record 178409 | pCDB179 sequence 5552 bps
TGGCGAATGGG
[124 nt withheld, positions 12-135]
C
[91 nt withheld, positions 137-227]
A
[49 nt withheld, positions 229-277]
CCTTTGACGTTGGAGTCCACGTTCTTT
[37 nt withheld, positions 305-341]
ACCCTATCTCGGTCTATTCTTTTGATTTATAAGGGATTTTGCCGATTTCGGCCTATTGGTTAAAAAATGA
GCTGATTTAACAAAAATTTAACGCGAATTTTAACAAAATATTAACGTTTACAATTTCAGGTGGCACTTTT
CGGGGAAATGTGCGCGGAACCCCTATTTGTTTATTTTTCTAAATACATTCAAATATGTATCCGCTCATGA
ATTAATTCTTAGAAAAACTCATCGAGCATCAAATGAAACTGCAATTTATTCATATCAGGATTATCAATAC
CATATTTTTGAAAAAGCCGTTTCTGTAATGAAGGAGAAAACTCACCGAGGCAGTTCCATAGGATGGCAAG
ATCCTGGTATCGGTCTGCGATTCCGACTCGTCCAACATCAATACAACCTATTAATTTCCCCTCGTCAAAA
ATAAGGTTATCAAGTGAGAAATCACCATGAGTGACGACTGAATCCGGTGAGAATGGCAAAAGTTTATGCA
TTTCTTTCCAGACTTGTTCAACAGGCCAGCCATTACGCTCGTCATCAAAATCACTCGCATCAACCAAACC
GTTATTCATTCGTGATTGCGCCTGAGCGAGACGAAATACGCGATCGCTGTTAAAAGGACAATTACAAACA
GGAATCGAATGCAACCGGCGCAGGAACACTGCCAGCGCATCAACAATATTTTCACCTGAATCAGGATATT
CTTCTAATACCTGGAATGCTGTTTTCCCGGGGATCGCAGTGGTGAGTAACCATGCATCATCAGGAGTACG
GATAAAATGCTTGATGGTCGGAAGAGGCATAAATTCCGTCAGCCAGTTTAGTCTGACCATCTCATCTGTA
ACATCATTGGCAACGCTACCTTTGCCATGTTTCAGAAACAACTCTGGCGCATCGGGCTTCCCATACAATC
GATAGATTGTCGCACCTGATTGCCCGACATTATCGCGAGCCCATTTATACCCATATAAATCAGCATCCAT
GTTGGAATTTAATCGCGGCCTAGAGCAAGACGTTTCCCGTTGAATATGGCTCATAACACCCCTTGTATTA
CTGTTTATGTAAGCAGACAGTTTTATTGTTCATGACCAAAATCCCTTAACGTGAGTTTTCGTTCCACTGA
GCGTCAGACCCCGTAGAAAAGATCAAAGGATCTTCTTGAGATCCTTTTTTTCTGCGCGTAATCTGCTGCT
TGCAAACAAAAAAACCACCGCTACCAGCGGTGGTTTGTTTGCCGGATCAAGAGCTACCAACTCTTTTTCC
GAAGGTAACTGGCTTCAGCAGAGCGCAGATACCAAATACTGTCCTTCTAGTGTAGCCGTAGTTAGGCCAC
CACTTCAAGAACTCTGTAGCACCGCCTACATACCTCGCTCTGCTAATCCTGTTACCAGTGGCTGCTGCCA
GTGGCGATAAGTCGTGTCTTACCGGGTTGGACTCAAGACGATAGTTACCGGATAAGGCGCAGCGGTCGGG
CTGAACGGGGGGTTCGTGCACACAGCCCAGCTTGGAGCGAACGACCTACACCGAACTGAGATACCTACAG
CGTGAGCTATGAGAAAGCGCCACGCTTCCCGAAGGGAGAAAGGCGGACAGGTATCCGGTAAGCGGCAGGG
TCGGAACAGGAGAGCGCACGAGGGAGCTTCCAGGGGGAAACGCCTGGTATCTTTATAGTCCTGTCGGGTT
TCGCCACCTCTGACTTGAGCGTCGATTTTTGTGATGCTCGTCAGGGGGGCGGAGCCTATGGAAAAACGCC
AGCAACGCGGCCTTTTTACGGTTCCTGGCCTTTTGCTGGCCTTTTGCTCACATGTTCTTTCCTGCGTTAT
CCCCTGATTCTGTGGATAACCGTATTACCGCCTTTGAGTGAGCTGATACCGCTCGCCGCAGCCGAACGAC
CGAGCGCAGCGAGTCAGTGAGCGAGGAAGCGGAAGAGCGCCTGATGCGGTATTTTCTCCTTACGCATCTG
TGCGGTATTTCACACCGCATATATGGTGCACTCTCAGTACAATCTGCTCTGATGCCGCATAGTTAAGCCA
GTATACACTCCGCTATCGCTACGTGACTGGGTCATGGCTGCGCCCCGACACCCGCCAACACCCGCTGACG
CGCCCTGACGGGCTTGTCTGCTCCCGGCATCCGCTTACAGACAAGCTGTGACCGTCTCCGGGAGCTGCAT
GTGTCAGAGGTTTTCACCGTCATCACCGAAACGCGCGAGGCAGCTGCGGTAAAGCTCATCAGCGTGGTCG
TGAAGCGATTCACAGATGTCTGCCTGTTCATCCGCGTCCAGCTCGTTGAGTTTCTCCAGAAGCGTTAATG
TCTGGCTTCTGATAAAGCGGGCCATGTTAAGGGCGGTTTTTTCCTGTTTGGTCACTGATGCCTCCGTGTA
AGGGGGATTTCTGTTCATGGGGGTAATGATACCGATGAAACGAGAGAGGATGCTCACGATACGGGTTACT
GATGATGAACATGCCCGGTTACTGGAACGTTGTGAGGGTAAACAACTGGCGGTATGGATGCGGCGGGACC
AGAGAAAAATCACTCAGGGTCAATGCCAGCGCTTCGTTAATACAGATGTAGGTGTTCCACAGGGTAGCCA
GCAGCATCCTGCGATGCAGATCCGGAACATAATGGTGCAGGGCGCTGACTTCCGCGTTTCCAGACTTTAC
GAAACACGGAAACCGAAGACCATTCATGTTGTTGCTCAGGTCGCAGACGTTTTGCAGCAGCAGTCGCTTC
ACGTTCGCTCGCGTATCGGTGATTCATTCTGCTAACCAGTAAGGCAACCCCGCCAGCCTAGCCGGGTCCT
CAACGACAGGAGCACGATCATGCGCACCCGTGGGGCCGCCATGCCGGCGATAATGGCCTGCTTCTCGCCG
AAACGTTTGGTGGCGGGACCAGTGACGAAGGCTTGAGCGAGGGCGTGCAAGATTCCGAATACCGCAAGCG
ACAGGCCGATCATCGTCGCGCTCCAGCGAAAGCGGTCCTCGCCGAAAATGACCCAGAGCGCTGCCGGCAC
CTGTCCTACGAGTTGCATGATAAAGAAGACAGTCATAAGTGCGGCGACGATAGTCATGCCCCGCGCCCAC
CGGAAGGAGCTGACTGGGTTGAAGGCTCTCAAGGGCATCGGTCGAGATCCCGGTGCCTAATGAGTGAGCT
AACTTACATTAATTGCGTTGCGCTCACTGCCCGCTTTCCAGTCGGGAAACCTGTCGTGCCAGCTGCATTA
ATGAATCGGCCAACGCGCGGGGAGAGGCGGTTTGCGTATTGGGCGCCAGGGTGGTTTTTCTTTTCACCAG
TGAGACGGGCAACAGCTGATTGCCCTTCACCGCCTGGCCCTGAGAGAGTTGCAGCAAGCGGTCCACGCTG
GTTTGCCCCAGCAGGCGAAAATCCTGTTTGATGGTGGTTAACGGCGGGATATAACATGAGCTGTCTTCGG
TATCGTCGTATCCCACTACCGAGATGTCCGCACCAACGCGCAGCCCGGACTCGGTAATGGCGCGCATTGC
GCCCAGCGCCATCTGATCGTTGGCAACCAGCATCGCAGTGGGAACGATGCCCTCATTCAGCATTTGCATG
GTTTGTTGAAAACCGGACATGGCACTCCAGTCGCCTTCCCGTTCCGCTATCGGCTGAATTTGATTGCGAG
TGAGATATTTATGCCAGCCAGCCAGACGCAGACGCGCCGAGACAGAACTTAATGGGCCCGCTAACAGCGC
GATTTGCTGGTGACCCAATGCGACCAGATGCTCCACGCCCAGTCGCGTACCGTCTTCATGGGAGAAAATA
ATACTGTTGATGGGTGTCTGGTCAGAGACATCAAGAAATAACGCCGGAACATTAGTGCAGGCAGCTTCCA
CAGCAATGGCATCCTGGTCATCCAGCGGATAGTTAATGATCAGCCCACTGACGCGTTGCGCGAGAAGATT
GTGCACCGCCGCTTTACAGGCTTCGACGCCGCTTCGTTCTACCATCGACACCACCACGCTGGCACCCAGT
TGATCGGCGCGAGATTTAATCGCCGCGACAATTTGCGACGGCGCGTGCAGGGCCAGACTGGAGGTGGCAA
CGCCAATCAGCAACGACTGTTTGCCCGCCAGTTGTTGTGCCACGCGGTTGGGAATGTAATTCAGCTCCGC
CATCGCCGCTTCCACTTTTTCCCGCGTTTTCGCAGAAACGTGGCTGGCCTGGTTCACCACGCGGGAAACG
GTCTGATAAGAGACACCGGCATACTCTGCGACATCGTATAACGTTACTGGTTTCACATTCACCACCCTGA
ATTGACTCTCTTCCGGGCGCTATCATGCCATACCGCGAAAGGTTTTGCGCCATTCGATGGTGTCCGGGAT
CTCGACGCTCTCCCTTATGCGACTCCTGCATTAGGAAGCAGCCCAGTAGTAGGTTGAGGCCGTTGAGCAC
CGCCGCCGCAAGGAATGGTGCATGCAAGGAGATGGCGCCCAACAGTCCCCCGGCCACGGGGCCTGCCACC
ATACCCACGCCGAAACAAGCGCTCATGAGCCCGAAGTGGCGAGCCCGATCTTCCCCATCGGTGATGTCGG
CGATATAGGCGCCAGCAACCGCACCTGTGGCGCCGGTGATGCCGGCCACGATGCGTCCGGCGTAGAGGAT
CGAGATCGATCTCGATCCCGCGAAATTAATACGACTCACTATAGGGAAATTGTGAGCGGATAACAATTCC
CCTCTAGAAATAATTTTGTTTAACTTTAAGAAGGAGATATACATATGGGTCACCACCACCACCACCACCA
CCACCACCACGGTAGCCTGCAAGATTCGGAAGTCAACCAAGAAGCAAAGCCGGAAGTCAAGCCGGAAGTG
AAACCGGAAACCCATATTAACCTGAAAGTTAGTGACGGCAGCTCTGAAATTTTCTTTAAGATCAAAAAGA
CCACGCCGCTGCGTCGCCTGATGGAAGCGTTTGCCAAACGTCAGGGCAAGGAAATGGATAGCCTGCGTTT
CCTGTATGACGGTATTCGCATCCAGGCAGATCAAGCGCCGGAAGACCTGGACATGGAAGACAACGACATC
ATTGAAGCCCACCGTGAACAGATTGGCGGCTCGAGGATCCGGCTGCTAACAAAGCCCGAAAGGAAGCTGA
GTTGGCTGCTGCCACCGCTGAGCAATAACTAGCATAACCCCTTGGGGCCTCTAAACGGGTCTTGAGGGGT
TTTTTGCTGAAAGGAGGAACTATATCCGGAT
